>Addgene plasmid #118327 | GFP-Rap1b S179AS180A | addgene full sequence | sequence record 227747 | Addgene NGS Result
AACCGTATTACCGCCATGCATTAGTTATTAATAGTAATCAATTACGGGGTCATTAGTTCATAGCCCATAT
ATGGAGTTCCGCGTTACATAACTTACGGTAAATGGCCCGCCTGGCTGACCGCCCAACGACCCCCGCCCAT
TGACGTCAATAATGACGTATGTTCCCATAGTAACGCCAATAGGGACTTTCCATTGACGTCAATGGGTGGA
GTATTTACGGTAAACTGCCCACTTGGCAGTACATCAAGTGTATCATATGCCAAGTACGCCCCCTATTGAC
GTCAATGACGGTAAATGGCCCGCCTGGCATTATGCCCAGTACATGACCTTATGGGACTTTCCTACTTGGC
AGTACATCTACGTATTAGTCATCGCTATTACCATGGTGATGCGGTTTTGGCAGTACATCAATGGGCGTGG
ATAGCGGTTTGACTCACGGGGATTTCCAAGTCTCCACCCCATTGACGTCAATGGGAGTTTGTTTTGGCAC
CAAAATCAACGGGACTTTCCAAAATGTCGTAACAACTCCGCCCCATTGACGCAAATGGGCGGTAGGCGTG
TACGGTGGGAGGTCTATATAAGCAGAGCTGGTTTAGTGAACCGTCAGATCCGCTAGCGCTACCGGTCGCC
ACCATGGTGAGCAAGGGCGAGGAGCTGTTCACCGGGGTGGTGCCCATCCTGGTCGAGCTGGACGGCGACG
TAAACGGCCACAAGTTCAGCGTGTCCGGCGAGGGCGAGGGCGATGCCACCTACGGCAAGCTGACCCTGAA
GTTCATCTGCACCACCGGCAAGCTGCCCGTGCCCTGGCCCACCCTCGTGACCACCCTGACCTACGGCGTG
CAGTGCTTCAGCCGCTACCCCGACCACATGAAGCAGCACGACTTCTTCAAGTCCGCCATGCCCGAAGGCT
ACGTCCAGGAGCGCACCATCTTCTTCAAGGACGACGGCAACTACAAGACCCGCGCCGAGGTGAAGTTCGA
GGGCGACACCCTGGTGAACCGCATCGAGCTGAAGGGCATCGACTTCAAGGAGGACGGCAACATCCTGGGG
CACAAGCTGGAGTACAACTACAACAGCCACAACGTCTATATCATGGCCGACAAGCAGAAGAACGGCATCA
AGGTGAACTTCAAGATCCGCCACAACATCGAGGACGGCAGCGTGCAGCTCGCCGACCACTACCAGCAGAA
CACCCCCATCGGCGACGGCCCCGTGCTGCTGCCCGACAACCACTACCTGAGCACCCAGTCCGCCCTGAGC
AAAGACCCCAACGAGAAGCGCGATCACATGGTCCTGCTGGAGTTCGTGACCGCCGCCGGGATCACTCTCG
GCATGGACGAGCTGTACAAGTCCGGACTCAGATCTCGAGCTCAAGCTTCGAATTCTCGTGAGTATAAGCT
AGTCGTTCTTGGCTCTGGAGGCGTTGGAAAATCTGCTCTGACTGTACAGTTTGTTCAAGGAATTTTTGTT
GAAAAATATGATCCTACGATAGAAGATTCTTATAGAAAGCAAGTTGAAGTAGATGCACAGCAGTGTATGC
TTGAAATCTTGGATACTGCAGGAACGGAACAATTCACAGCAATGAGGGATTTGTACATGAAAAATGGACA
AGGCTTTGCGTTAGTTTATTCCATCACAGCACAGTCCACATTTAATGATTTACAAGATCTGAGAGAACAG
ATACTTCGAGTTAAAGACACGGATGATGTTCCAATGATTCTGGTTGGTAATAAGTGTGACTTGGAAGATG
AAAGAGTTGTAGGAAAGGAACAAGGTCAAAATCTAGCAAGACAGTGGAACAACTGTGCATTCTTAGAATC
CTCTGCAAAATCAAAAATAAATGTTAATGAGATCTTTTATGACCTAGTGCGACAGATTAACAGAAAAACT
CCAGTGCCTGGGAAGGCCCGCAAAAAGGCGGCATGTCAGCTGCTTTAATCTAGAGGGCCCGGGATCCACC
GGATCTAGATAACTGATCATAATCAGCCATACCACATTTGTAGAGGTTTTACTTGCTTTAAAAAACCTCC
CACACCTCCCCCTGAACCTGAAACATAAAATGAATGCAATTGTTGTTGTTAACTTGTTTATTGCAGCTTA
TAATGGTTACAAATAAAGCAATAGCATCACAAATTTCACAAATAAAGCATTTTTTTCACTGCATTCTAGT
TGTGGTTTGTCCAAACTCATCAATGTATCTTAACGCGTAAATTGTAAGCGTTAATATTTTGTTAAAATTC
GCGTTAAATTTTTGTTAAATCAGCTCATTTTTTAACCAATAGGCCGAAATCGGCAAAATCCCTTATAAAT
CAAAAGAATAGACCGAGATAGGGT
[37 nt withheld, positions 2335-2371]
AAAGAACGTGGACTCCAACGTCAAAGG
[49 nt withheld, positions 2399-2447]
T
[91 nt withheld, positions 2449-2539]
G
[124 nt withheld, positions 2541-2664]
CAGGTGGCACTTTTCGGGGAAATGTGCGCGGAACCCCTATTTGTTTATTTTTCTAAATACATTCAAATAT
GTATCCGCTCATGAGACAATAACCCTGATAAATGCTTCAATAATATTGAAAAAGGAAGAGTCCTGAGGCG
GAAAGAACCAGCTGTGGAATGTGTGTCAGTTAGGGTGTGGAAAGTCCCCAGGCTCCCCAGCAGGCAGAAG
TATGCAAAGCATGCATCTCAATTAGTCAGCAACCAGGTGTGGAAAGTCCCCAGGCTCCCCAGCAGGCAGA
AGTATGCAAAGCATGCATCTCAATTAGTCAGCAACCATAGTCCCGCCCCTAACTCCGCCCATCCCGCCCC
TAACTCCGCCCAGTTCCGCCCATTCTCCGCCCCATGGCTGACTAATTTTTTTTATTTATGCAGAGGCCGA
GGCCGCCTCGGCCTCTGAGCTATTCCAGAAGTAGTGAGGAGGCTTTTTTGGAGGCCTAGGCTTTTGCAAA
GATCGATCAAGAGACAGGATGAGGATCGTTTCGCATGATTGAACAAGATGGATTGCACGCAGGTTCTCCG
GCCGCTTGGGTGGAGAGGCTATTCGGCTATGACTGGGCACAACAGACAATCGGCTGCTCTGATGCCGCCG
TGTTCCGGCTGTCAGCGCAGGGGCGCCCGGTTCTTTTTGTCAAGACCGACCTGTCCGGTGCCCTGAATGA
ACTGCAAGACGAGGCAGCGCGGCTATCGTGGCTGGCCACGACGGGCGTTCCTTGCGCAGCTGTGCTCGAC
GTTGTCACTGAAGCGGGAAGGGACTGGCTGCTATTGGGCGAAGTGCCGGGGCAGGATCTCCTGTCATCTC
ACCTTGCTCCTGCCGAGAAAGTATCCATCATGGCTGATGCAATGCGGCGGCTGCATACGCTTGATCCGGC
TACCTGCCCATTCGACCACCAAGCGAAACATCGCATCGAGCGAGCACGTACTCGGATGGAAGCCGGTCTT
GTCGATCAGGATGATCTGGACGAAGAGCATCAGGGGCTCGCGCCAGCCGAACTGTTCGCCAGGCTCAAGG
CGAGCATGCCCGACGGCGAGGATCTCGTCGTGACCCATGGCGATGCCTGCTTGCCGAATATCATGGTGGA
AAATGGCCGCTTTTCTGGATTCATCGACTGTGGCCGGCTGGGTGTGGCGGACCGCTATCAGGACATAGCG
TTGGCTACCCGTGATATTGCTGAAGAGCTTGGCGGCGAATGGGCTGACCGCTTCCTCGTGCTTTACGGTA
TCGCCGCTCCCGATTCGCAGCGCATCGCCTTCTATCGCCTTCTTGACGAGTTCTTCTGAGCGGGACTCTG
GGGTTCGAAATGACCGACCAAGCGACGCCCAACCTGCCATCACGAGATTTCGATTCCACCGCCGCCTTCT
ATGAAAGGTTGGGCTTCGGAATCGTTTTCCGGGACGCCGGCTGGATGATCCTCCAGCGCGGGGATCTCAT
GCTGGAGTTCTTCGCCCACCCTAGGGGGAGGCTAACTGAAACACGGAAGGAGACAATACCGGAAGGAACC
CGCGCTATGACGGCAATAAAAAGACAGAATAAAACGCACGGTGTTGGGTCGTTTGTTCATAAACGCGGGG
TTCGGTCCCAGGGCTGGCACTCTGTCGATACCCCACCGAGACCCCATTGGGGCCAATACGCCCGCGTTTC
TTCCTTTTCCCCACCCCACCCCCCAAGTTCGGGTGAAGGCCCAGGGCTCGCAGCCAACGTCGGGGCGGCA
GGCCCTGCCATAGCCTCAGGTTACTCATATATACTTTAGATTGATTTAAAACTTCATTTTTAATTTAAAA
GGATCTAGGTGAAGATCCTTTTTGATAATCTCATGACCAAAATCCCTTAACGTGAGTTTTCGTTCCACTG
AGCGTCAGACCCCGTAGAAAAGATCAAAGGATCTTCTTGAGATCCTTTTTTTCTGCGCGTAATCTGCTGC
TTGCAAACAAAAAAACCACCGCTACCAGCGGTGGTTTGTTTGCCGGATCAAGAGCTACCAACTCTTTTTC
CGAAGGTAACTGGCTTCAGCAGAGCGCAGATACCAAATACTGTTCTTCTAGTGTAGCCGTAGTTAGGCCA
CCACTTCAAGAACTCTGTAGCACCGCCTACATACCTCGCTCTGCTAATCCTGTTACCAGTGGCTGCTGCC
AGTGGCGATAAGTCGTGTCTTACCGGGTTGGACTCAAGACGATAGTTACCGGATAAGGCGCAGCGGTCGG
GCTGAACGGGGGGTTCGTGCACACAGCCCAGCTTGGAGCGAACGACCTACACCGAACTGAGATACCTACA
GCGTGAGCTATGAGAAAGCGCCACGCTTCCCGAAGGGAGAAAGGCGGACAGGTATCCGGTAAGCGGCAGG
GTCGGAACAGGAGAGCGCACGAGGGAGCTTCCAGGGGGAAACGCCTGGTATCTTTATAGTCCTGTCGGGT
TTCGCCACCTCTGACTTGAGCGTCGATTTTTGTGATGCTCGTCAGGGGGGCGGAGCCTATGGAAAAACGC
CAGCAACGCGGCCTTTTTACGGTTCCTGGCCTTTTGCTGGCCTTTTGCTCACATGTTCTTTCCTGCGTTA
TCCCCTGATTCTGTGGAT
Features (pLannotate 1.2.2; 16 found; start..end, strand, type, name):
     82..385     +  enhancer       CMV enhancer: human cytomegalovirus immediate early enhancer
    386..589     +  promoter       CMV promoter: human cytomegalovirus (CMV) immediate early promoter
    634..1350    +  CDS            EGFP: EGFP is a basic (constitutively fluorescent) green fluorescent protein published in 1996, derived from Aequorea victoria. It is reported to be a rapidly-maturing weak dimer with moderate acid sensitivity.
   1351..1386    +  misc_feature   MCS (fragment): multiple cloning site
   1387..1935    +  CDS            RAP1B: RAP1B_HUMAN - Experimental evidence at protein level: Swiss-Prot protein existence level 1. GTP-binding protein that possesses intrinsic GTPase activity. Contributes to the polarizing activity of KRIT1 and CDH5 in the establishment and maintenance of correct endothelial cell polarity and vascular lumen. Required for the localization of phosphorylated PRKCZ, PARD3 and TIAM1 to the cell junction. Plays a role in the establishment of basal endothelial barrier function. From Homo sapiens (Human).
   1945..1962    +  misc_feature   MCS (fragment): multiple cloning site
   1974..2058    +  CDS            large T antigen (fragment): large T antigen from SV40 (simian virus 40)
   2081..2202    +  polyA_signal   SV40 poly(A) signal: SV40 polyadenylation signal
   2236..2664    -  rep_origin     f1 ori (sequence partly withheld): f1 bacteriophage origin of replication; arrow indicates direction of (+) strand synthesis
   2691..2795    +  promoter       AmpR promoter: bla
   2797..3154    +  promoter       SV40 promoter: SV40 enhancer and early promoter
   3189..3983    +  CDS            NeoR/KanR: aminoglycoside phosphotransferase from Tn5; aph(3')-II (or nptII); confers resistance to neomycin, kanamycin, and G418 (Geneticin®)
   4004..4156    +  CDS            ble (fragment): BLE_KLEPN - Experimental evidence at protein level: Swiss-Prot protein existence level 1. Binding protein with a strong affinity to the bleomycin family of antibiotics. Binds to CL990; an antimitotic-antibiotic compound. From Klebsiella pneumoniae.
   4215..4262    +  polyA_signal   HSV TK poly(A) signal: herpes simplex virus thymidine kinase polyadenylation signal (Cole and Stacy, 1985)
   4353..4369    -  polyA_signal   bGH poly(A) signal (fragment): bovine growth hormone polyadenylation signal
   4591..5179    +  rep_origin     ori: high-copy-number ColE1/pMB1/pBR322/pUC origin of replication
