[The description below was written by a language model from this plasmid's Addgene catalogue record and pLannotate feature annotations shown in this document.]
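Description:
GFP-Rap1b S179AS180A is a mammalian expression plasmid built on the pEGFP-C1 backbone that produces bovine Rap1b, a small Ras-family GTP-binding protein, fused at its N terminus to EGFP. The roughly 555 bp Rap1b coding sequence was inserted into the multiple cloning site between EcoRI and ApaI, downstream of and in frame with EGFP. The fusion is transcribed from the human cytomegalovirus immediate early enhancer and promoter and terminated by the SV40 polyadenylation signal. The automated annotation matches the insert to human RAP1B by homology, but the catalogue entry gives the species as bovine. The insert carries two substitutions, S179A and S180A, which replace adjacent C-terminal serines with non-phosphorylatable alanines.

The 5,272 nt plasmid replicates in E. coli at high copy from a ColE1/pUC-type origin and also carries an f1 origin for single-stranded DNA production. A single Tn5 aminoglycoside phosphotransferase (NeoR/KanR) gene serves both hosts. The bacterial bla promoter drives it for kanamycin selection, and the SV40 enhancer/early promoter with the HSV TK polyadenylation signal drives it for G418 selection of stably transfected mammalian cells. The short large T antigen, ble and bGH poly(A) fragments in the feature table appear to be backbone remnants or partial matches rather than functional elements.

The associated publication addresses protein kinase A-dependent phosphorylation of Rap1 and its effect on membrane localization and cell migration. This suggests the construct serves as a phosphorylation-deficient mutant whose subcellular distribution can be followed by GFP fluorescence, presumably for comparison with wild-type Rap1b.
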