Addgene plasmid #118327: GFP-Rap1b S179AS180A
Purpose: Expression of bovine Rap1b
Depositing lab: Philip Stork. Depositing organization: Oregon Health & Science University. Publication: Protein kinase A-dependent phosphorylation of Rap1 regulates its membrane localization and cell migration. Takahashi M, Dillon TJ, Liu C, Kariya Y, Wang Z, Stork PJ. J Biol Chem. 2013 Sep 27;288(39):27712-23. doi: 10.1074/jbc.M113.466904. Epub 2013 Aug 14. PubMed 23946483.
Backbone
  Vector backbone: peGFP-C1
  Backbone manufacturer: clontech
  Vector type: Mammalian Expression
Growth in bacteria
  Bacterial resistance: Kanamycin, 50 μg/mL
  Growth temperature: 37°C
  Growth strain: DH5alpha
  Copy number: High Copy
Gene/Insert
  Gene/Insert name: Rap1b S179AS180A
  Species: B. taurus (bovine)
  Insert size (bp): 555
  Mutation: S179AS180A
  Entrez Gene: RAP1B
  Tag / fusion protein: GFP (N terminal on backbone)
  Cloning method: Restriction Enzyme; 5′ cloning site EcoRI (unknown if destroyed); 3′ cloning site ApaI (unknown if destroyed)
  Sequencing primers: 5′ EGFP-C
Terms and licenses: Academic/Nonprofit Terms; Industry Terms: Not Available to Industry
How to cite: GFP-Rap1b S179AS180A was a gift from Philip Stork (Addgene plasmid # 118327 ; http://n2t.net/addgene:118327 ; RRID:Addgene_118327)
